Addgene plasmid #113420: pCMV-mAID-BE3
Purpose: Expresses mAID-BE3 in mammalian cells
Depositing lab: Jia Chen. Depositing organization: ShanghaiTech University. Publication: Efficient base editing in methylated regions with a human APOBEC3A-Cas9 fusion. Wang X, Li J, Wang Y, Yang B, Wei J, Wu J, Wang R, Huang X, Chen J, Yang L. Nat Biotechnol. 2018 Aug 20. pii: nbt.4198. doi: 10.1038/nbt.4198. PubMed 30125268.
Backbone
  Vector backbone: CMV
  Backbone size w/o insert (bp): 3399
  Vector type: Mammalian Expression, CRISPR
Growth in bacteria
  Bacterial resistance: Ampicillin, 100 μg/mL
  Growth temperature: 37°C
  Growth strain: DH5alpha
  Copy number: High Copy
Gene/Insert
  Gene/Insert name: mAID-BE3 (alt name: pCMV-mAICDA-XTEN-D10A-SGGS-UGI-SGGS-NLS)
  Species: M. musculus (mouse); S. pyogenes and Bacteriophage PBS2
  Insert size (bp): 5040
  Entrez Gene: Aicda (a.k.a. Aid, Arp2)
  Promoter: CMV
  Cloning method: Restriction Enzyme; 5′ cloning site unknown (unknown if destroyed)
  Sequencing primers: 5′ CMV; 3′ BGH poly reverse
Terms and licenses: Academic/Nonprofit Terms; Industry Terms: Not Available to Industry
How to cite: pCMV-mAID-BE3 was a gift from Jia Chen (Addgene plasmid # 113420 ; http://n2t.net/addgene:113420 ; RRID:Addgene_113420)
