[The description below was written by a language model from this plasmid's Addgene catalogue record and pLannotate feature annotations shown in this document.]
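Description:
pCMV-mAID-BE3 is a mammalian expression plasmid of about 8.4 kb that encodes a CRISPR cytosine base editor in the BE3 format, with mouse activation-induced cytidine deaminase (Aicda/AID) as the deaminase module. It is propagated in E. coli as a high-copy plasmid through a ColE1/pUC-type origin and is selected with ampicillin via the β-lactamase gene. Remnants of lac regulatory sequence and a bom fragment are backbone leftovers with no role in the payload. No mammalian selection marker is annotated, which suggests the plasmid is meant for transient transfection.

The roughly 5 kb insert is transcribed from the human CMV immediate-early enhancer and promoter and terminated by the bovine growth hormone polyadenylation signal. A T7 promoter sits just upstream of the coding region. According to the alternative insert name, the single open reading frame runs mouse AID, an XTEN linker, Streptococcus pyogenes Cas9 D10A nickase, an SGGS linker, the uracil glycosylase inhibitor (UGI) from bacteriophage PBS2, a second SGGS linker and a nuclear localisation signal.

Two labels in the automated feature table look like nearest-match artefacts. The short segment called an ABE fragment occupies the position of the XTEN linker. The Cas9 region is labelled as the VQR PAM variant, whereas the catalogue entry describes only a D10A nickase.

In use, a separately supplied guide RNA directs the nickase to its target, where AID deaminates cytosines on the displaced single strand. UGI blocks uracil excision, and nicking of the opposite strand favours C-to-T conversion. The construct comes from a study of base editing in methylated DNA regions that centred on a human APOBEC3A–Cas9 fusion, but the record does not state what role this AID-based editor played in that work.
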