Features (pLannotate 1.2.2; 18 found; start..end, strand, type, name):
    171..550     +  enhancer       CMV enhancer: human cytomegalovirus immediate early enhancer
    551..754     +  promoter       CMV promoter: human cytomegalovirus (CMV) immediate early promoter
    796..814     +  promoter       T7 promoter: promoter for bacteriophage T7 RNA polymerase
    828..1421    +  CDS            Aicda: AICDA_MOUSE - Also known as Aid. Experimental evidence at protein level: Swiss-Prot protein existence level 1. Single-stranded DNA-specific cytidine deaminase. Involved in somatic hypermutation (SHM), gene conversion, and class-switch recombination (CSR) in B-lymphocytes by deaminating C to U during transcription of Ig-variable (V) and Ig-switch (S) region DNA. Required for several crucial steps of B-cell terminal differentiation necessary for efficient antibody responses. May also play a role in the epigenetic regulation of gene expression by participating in DNA demethylation. From Mus muscu
   1421..1469    +  CDS            ABE(7.10) (fragment): adenine base editor comprising wild-type E. coli TadA fused to the evolved TadA*(7.10) mutant (Gaudelli et al., 2017)
   1470..5570    +  CDS            Cas9 VQR: Streptococcus pyogenes Cas9 endonuclease with the D1135V/R1335Q/T1337R mutations has an altered recognition specificity for the protospacer adjacent motif (PAM) (Kleinstiver et al., 2015)
   5583..5831    +  CDS            UGI: UNGI_BPPB2 - Experimental evidence at protein level: Swiss-Prot protein existence level 1. This protein binds specifically and reversibly to the host uracil-DNA glycosylase, preventing removal of uracil residues from PBS2 DNA by the host uracil-excision repair system. From Bacillus phage PBS2 (Bacteriophage PBS2).
   5919..6143    +  polyA_signal   bGH poly(A) signal: bovine growth hormone polyadenylation signal
   6147..6168    +  promoter       SV40 promoter (fragment): SV40 enhancer and early promoter
   6173..6189    +  misc_feature   MCS (fragment): pBluescript multiple cloning site
   6238..6254    -  protein_bind   lac operator: The lac repressor binds to the lac operator to inhibit transcription in E. coli. This inhibition can be relieved by adding lactose or isopropyl-β-D-thiogalactopyranoside (IPTG). lac repressor encoded by lacI
   6262..6292    -  promoter       lac promoter: promoter for the E. coli lac operon
   6307..6328    -  protein_bind   CAP binding site: CAP binding activates transcription in the presence of cAMP. E. coli catabolite activator protein
   6341..6433    -  CDS            lacI (fragment): lac repressor; lacI; The lac repressor binds to the lac operator to inhibit transcription in E. coli. This inhibition can be relieved by adding lactose or isopropyl-β-D-thiogalactopyranoside (IPTG).
   6616..7204    -  rep_origin     ori: high-copy-number ColE1/pMB1/pBR322/pUC origin of replication
   7375..8235    -  CDS            AmpR: β-lactamase; bla; confers resistance to ampicillin, carbenicillin, and related antibiotics
   8236..8340    -  promoter       AmpR promoter: bla
   8411..16      -  misc_feature   bom (fragment) (across the origin): basis of mobility region from pBR322
>Addgene plasmid #113420 | pCMV-mAID-BE3 | addgene full sequence | sequence record 217363 | Addgene NGS Result
ATAGTTAAGCCAGTATCTGCTCCCTGCTTGTGTGTTGGAGGTCGCTGAGTAGTGCGCGAGCAAAATTTAA
GCTACAACAAGGCAAGGCTTGACCGACAATTGCATGAAGAATCTGCTTAGGGTTAGGCGTTTTGCGCTGC
TTCGCGATGTACGGGCCAGATATACGCGTTGACATTGATTATTGACTAGTTATTAATAGTAATCAATTAC
GGGGTCATTAGTTCATAGCCCATATATGGAGTTCCGCGTTACATAACTTACGGTAAATGGCCCGCCTGGC
TGACCGCCCAACGACCCCCGCCCATTGACGTCAATAATGACGTATGTTCCCATAGTAACGCCAATAGGGA
CTTTCCATTGACGTCAATGGGTGGAGTATTTACGGTAAACTGCCCACTTGGCAGTACATCAAGTGTATCA
TATGCCAAGTACGCCCCCTATTGACGTCAATGACGGTAAATGGCCCGCCTGGCATTATGCCCAGTACATG
ACCTTATGGGACTTTCCTACTTGGCAGTACATCTACGTATTAGTCATCGCTATTACCATGGTGATGCGGT
TTTGGCAGTACATCAATGGGCGTGGATAGCGGTTTGACTCACGGGGATTTCCAAGTCTCCACCCCATTGA
CGTCAATGGGAGTTTGTTTTGGCACCAAAATCAACGGGACTTTCCAAAATGTCGTAACAACTCCGCCCCA
TTGACGCAAATGGGCGGTAGGCGTGTACGGTGGGAGGTCTATATAAGCAGAGCTGGTTTAGTGAACCGTC
AGATCCGCTAGAGATCCGCGGCCGCTAATACGACTCACTATAGGGAGAGCCGCCACCATGGACAGCCTTC
TGATGAAGCAAAAGAAGTTTCTTTACCATTTCAAAAATGTCCGCTGGGCCAAGGGACGGCATGAGACCTA
CCTCTGCTACGTGGTGAAGAGGAGAGATAGTGCCACCTCCTGCTCACTGGACTTCGGCCACCTTCGCAAC
AAGTCTGGCTGCCACGTGGAATTGTTGTTCCTACGCTACATCTCAGACTGGGACCTGGACCCGGGCCGGT
GTTACCGCGTCACCTGGTTCACCTCCTGGAGCCCGTGCTATGACTGTGCCCGGCACGTGGCTGAGTTTCT
GAGATGGAACCCTAACCTCAGCCTGAGGATTTTCACCGCGCGCCTCTACTTCTGTGAAGACCGCAAGGCT
GAGCCTGAGGGGCTGCGGAGACTGCACCGCGCTGGGGTCCAGATCGGGATCATGACCTTCAAAGACTATT
TTTACTGCTGGAATACATTTGTAGAAAATCGTGAAAGAACTTTCAAAGCCTGGGAAGGGCTACATGAAAA
TTCTGTCCGGCTAACCAGACAACTTCGGCGCATCCTTTTGCCCTTGTACGAAGTCGATGACTTGCGAGAT
GCATTTCGTATGTTGGGATTTAGCGGCAGCGAGACTCCCGGGACCTCAGAGTCCGCCACACCCGAAAGTG
ATAAAAAGTATTCTATTGGTTTAGCCATCGGCACTAATTCCGTTGGATGGGCTGTCATAACCGATGAATA
CAAAGTACCTTCAAAGAAATTTAAGGTGTTGGGGAACACAGACCGTCATTCGATTAAAAAGAATCTTATC
GGTGCCCTCCTATTCGATAGTGGCGAAACGGCAGAGGCGACTCGCCTGAAACGAACCGCTCGGAGAAGGT
ATACACGTCGCAAGAACCGAATATGTTACTTACAAGAAATTTTTAGCAATGAGATGGCCAAAGTTGACGA
TTCTTTCTTTCACCGTTTGGAAGAGTCCTTCCTTGTCGAAGAGGACAAGAAACATGAACGGCACCCCATC
TTTGGAAACATAGTAGATGAGGTGGCATATCATGAAAAGTACCCAACGATTTATCACCTCAGAAAAAAGC
TAGTTGACTCAACTGATAAAGCGGACCTGAGGTTAATCTACTTGGCTCTTGCCCATATGATAAAGTTCCG
TGGGCACTTTCTCATTGAGGGTGATCTAAATCCGGACAACTCGGATGTCGACAAACTGTTCATCCAGTTA
GTACAAACCTATAATCAGTTGTTTGAAGAGAACCCTATAAATGCAAGTGGCGTGGATGCGAAGGCTATTC
TTAGCGCCCGCCTCTCTAAATCCCGACGGCTAGAAAACCTGATCGCACAATTACCCGGAGAGAAGAAAAA
TGGGTTGTTCGGTAACCTTATAGCGCTCTCACTAGGCCTGACACCAAATTTTAAGTCGAACTTCGACTTA
GCTGAAGATGCCAAATTGCAGCTTAGTAAGGACACGTACGATGACGATCTCGACAATCTACTGGCACAAA
TTGGAGATCAGTATGCGGACTTATTTTTGGCTGCCAAAAACCTTAGCGATGCAATCCTCCTATCTGACAT
ACTGAGAGTTAATACTGAGATTACCAAGGCGCCGTTATCCGCTTCAATGATCAAAAGGTACGATGAACAT
CACCAAGACTTGACACTTCTCAAGGCCCTAGTCCGTCAGCAACTGCCTGAGAAATATAAGGAAATATTCT
TTGATCAGTCGAAAAACGGGTACGCAGGTTATATTGACGGCGGAGCGAGTCAAGAGGAATTCTACAAGTT
TATCAAACCCATATTAGAGAAGATGGATGGGACGGAAGAGTTGCTTGTAAAACTCAATCGCGAAGATCTA
CTGCGAAAGCAGCGGACTTTCGACAACGGTAGCATTCCACATCAAATCCACTTAGGCGAATTGCATGCTA
TACTTAGAAGGCAGGAGGATTTTTATCCGTTCCTCAAAGACAATCGTGAAAAGATTGAGAAAATCCTAAC
CTTTCGCATACCTTACTATGTGGGACCCCTGGCCCGAGGGAACTCTCGGTTCGCATGGATGACAAGAAAG
TCCGAAGAAACGATTACTCCATGGAATTTTGAGGAAGTTGTCGATAAAGGTGCGTCAGCTCAATCGTTCA
TCGAGAGGATGACCAACTTTGACAAGAATTTACCGAACGAAAAAGTATTGCCTAAGCACAGTTTACTTTA
CGAGTATTTCACAGTGTACAATGAACTCACGAAAGTTAAGTATGTCACTGAGGGCATGCGTAAACCCGCC
TTTCTAAGCGGAGAACAGAAGAAAGCAATAGTAGATCTGTTATTCAAGACCAACCGCAAAGTGACAGTTA
AGCAATTGAAAGAGGACTACTTTAAGAAAATTGAATGCTTCGATTCTGTCGAGATCTCCGGGGTAGAAGA
TCGATTTAATGCGTCACTTGGTACGTATCATGACCTCCTAAAGATAATTAAAGATAAGGACTTCCTGGAT
AACGAAGAGAATGAAGATATCTTAGAAGATATAGTGTTGACTCTTACCCTCTTTGAAGATCGGGAAATGA
TTGAGGAAAGACTAAAAACATACGCTCACCTGTTCGACGATAAGGTTATGAAACAGTTAAAGAGGCGTCG
CTATACGGGCTGGGGACGATTGTCGCGGAAACTTATCAACGGGATAAGAGACAAGCAAAGTGGTAAAACT
ATTCTCGATTTTCTAAAGAGCGACGGCTTCGCCAATAGGAACTTTATGCAGCTGATCCATGATGACTCTT
TAACCTTCAAAGAGGATATACAAAAGGCACAGGTTTCCGGACAAGGGGACTCATTGCACGAACATATTGC
GAATCTTGCTGGTTCGCCAGCCATCAAAAAGGGCATACTCCAGACAGTCAAAGTAGTGGATGAGCTAGTT
AAGGTCATGGGACGTCACAAACCGGAAAACATTGTAATCGAGATGGCACGCGAAAATCAAACGACTCAGA
AGGGGCAAAAAAACAGTCGAGAGCGGATGAAGAGAATAGAAGAGGGTATTAAAGAACTGGGCAGCCAGAT
CTTAAAGGAGCATCCTGTGGAAAATACCCAATTGCAGAACGAGAAACTTTACCTCTATTACCTACAAAAT
GGAAGGGACATGTATGTTGATCAGGAACTGGACATAAACCGTTTATCTGATTACGACGTCGATCACATTG
TACCCCAATCCTTTTTGAAGGACGATTCAATCGACAATAAAGTGCTTACACGCTCGGATAAGAACCGAGG
GAAAAGTGACAATGTTCCAAGCGAGGAAGTCGTAAAGAAAATGAAGAACTATTGGCGGCAGCTCCTAAAT
GCGAAACTGATAACGCAAAGAAAGTTCGATAACTTAACTAAAGCTGAGAGGGGTGGCTTGTCTGAACTTG
ACAAGGCCGGATTTATTAAACGTCAGCTCGTGGAAACCCGCCAAATCACAAAGCATGTTGCACAGATACT
AGATTCCCGAATGAATACGAAATACGACGAGAACGATAAGCTGATTCGGGAAGTCAAAGTAATCACTTTA
AAGTCAAAATTGGTGTCGGACTTCAGAAAGGATTTTCAATTCTATAAAGTTAGGGAGATAAATAACTACC
ACCATGCGCACGACGCTTATCTTAATGCCGTCGTAGGGACCGCACTCATTAAGAAATACCCGAAGCTAGA
AAGTGAGTTTGTGTATGGTGATTACAAAGTTTATGACGTCCGTAAGATGATCGCGAAAAGCGAACAGGAG
ATAGGCAAGGCTACAGCCAAATACTTCTTTTATTCTAACATTATGAATTTCTTTAAGACGGAAATCACTC
TGGCAAACGGAGAGATACGCAAACGACCTTTAATTGAAACCAATGGGGAGACAGGTGAAATCGTATGGGA
TAAGGGCCGGGACTTCGCGACGGTGAGAAAAGTTTTGTCCATGCCCCAAGTCAACATAGTAAAGAAAACT
GAGGTGCAGACCGGAGGGTTTTCAAAGGAATCGATTCTTCCAAAAAGGAATAGTGATAAGCTCATCGCTC
GTAAAAAGGACTGGGACCCGAAAAAGTACGGTGGCTTCGATAGCCCTACAGTTGCCTATTCTGTCCTAGT
AGTGGCAAAAGTTGAGAAGGGAAAATCCAAGAAACTGAAGTCAGTCAAAGAATTATTGGGGATAACGATT
ATGGAGCGCTCGTCTTTTGAAAAGAACCCCATCGACTTCCTTGAGGCGAAAGGTTACAAGGAAGTAAAAA
AGGATCTCATAATTAAACTACCAAAGTATAGTCTGTTTGAGTTAGAAAATGGCCGAAAACGGATGTTGGC
TAGCGCCGGAGAGCTTCAAAAGGGGAACGAACTCGCACTACCGTCTAAATACGTGAATTTCCTGTATTTA
GCGTCCCATTACGAGAAGTTGAAAGGTTCACCTGAAGATAACGAACAGAAGCAACTTTTTGTTGAGCAGC
ACAAACATTATCTCGACGAAATCATAGAGCAAATTTCGGAATTCAGTAAGAGAGTCATCCTAGCTGATGC
CAATCTGGACAAAGTATTAAGCGCATACAACAAGCACAGGGATAAACCCATACGTGAGCAGGCGGAAAAT
ATTATCCATTTGTTTACTCTTACCAACCTCGGCGCTCCAGCCGCATTCAAGTATTTTGACACAACGATAG
ATCGCAAACGATACACTTCTACCAAGGAGGTGCTAGACGCGACACTGATTCACCAATCCATCACGGGATT
ATATGAAACTCGGATAGATTTGTCACAGCTTGGGGGTGACTCTGGTGGTTCTACTAATCTGTCAGATATT
ATTGAAAAGGAGACCGGTAAGCAACTGGTTATCCAGGAATCCATCCTCATGCTCCCAGAGGAGGTGGAAG
AAGTCATTGGGAACAAGCCGGAAAGCGATATACTCGTGCACACCGCCTACGACGAGAGCACCGACGAGAA
TGTCATGCTTCTGACTAGCGACGCCCCTGAATACAAGCCTTGGGCTCTGGTCATACAGGATAGCAACGGT
GAGAACAAGATTAAGATGCTCTCTGGTGGTTCTCCCAAGAAGAAGAGGAAAGTCTAACCGGTCATCATCA
CCATCACCATTGAGTTTAAACCCGCTGATCAGCCTCGACTGTGCCTTCTAGTTGCCAGCCATCTGTTGTT
TGCCCCTCCCCCGTGCCTTCCTTGACCCTGGAAGGTGCCACTCCCACTGTCCTTTCCTAATAAAATGAGG
AAATTGCATCGCATTGTCTGAGTAGGTGTCATTCTATTCTGGGGGGTGGGGTGGGGCAGGACAGCAAGGG
GGAGGATTGGGAAGACAATAGCAGGCATGCTGGGGATGCGGTGGGCTCTATGGCTTCTGAGGCGGAAAGA
ACCAGCTGGGGCTCGATACCGTCGACCTCTAGCTAGAGCTTGGCGTAATCATGGTCATAGCTGTTTCCTG
TGTGAAATTGTTATCCGCTCACAATTCCACACAACATACGAGCCGGAAGCATAAAGTGTAAAGCCTAGGG
TGCCTAATGAGTGAGCTAACTCACATTAATTGCGTTGCGCTCACTGCCCGCTTTCCAGTCGGGAAACCTG
TCGTGCCAGCTGCATTAATGAATCGGCCAACGCGCGGGGAGAGGCGGTTTGCGTATTGGGCGCTCTTCCG
CTTCCTCGCTCACTGACTCGCTGCGCTCGGTCGTTCGGCTGCGGCGAGCGGTATCAGCTCACTCAAAGGC
GGTAATACGGTTATCCACAGAATCAGGGGATAACGCAGGAAAGAACATGTGAGCAAAAGGCCAGCAAAAG
GCCAGGAACCGTAAAAAGGCCGCGTTGCTGGCGTTTTTCCATAGGCTCCGCCCCCCTGACGAGCATCACA
AAAATCGACGCTCAAGTCAGAGGTGGCGAAACCCGACAGGACTATAAAGATACCAGGCGTTTCCCCCTGG
AAGCTCCCTCGTGCGCTCTCCTGTTCCGACCCTGCCGCTTACCGGATACCTGTCCGCCTTTCTCCCTTCG
GGAAGCGTGGCGCTTTCTCATAGCTCACGCTGTAGGTATCTCAGTTCGGTGTAGGTCGTTCGCTCCAAGC
TGGGCTGTGTGCACGAACCCCCCGTTCAGCCCGACCGCTGCGCCTTATCCGGTAACTATCGTCTTGAGTC
CAACCCGGTAAGACACGACTTATCGCCACTGGCAGCAGCCACTGGTAACAGGATTAGCAGAGCGAGGTAT
GTAGGCGGTGCTACAGAGTTCTTGAAGTGGTGGCCTAACTACGGCTACACTAGAAGAACAGTATTTGGTA
TCTGCGCTCTGCTGAAGCCAGTTACCTTCGGAAAAAGAGTTGGTAGCTCTTGATCCGGCAAACAAACCAC
CGCTGGTAGCGGTGGTTTTTTTGTTTGCAAGCAGCAGATTACGCGCAGAAAAAAAGGATCTCAAGAAGAT
CCTTTGATCTTTTCTACGGGGTCTGACGCTCAGTGGAACGAAAACTCACGTTAAGGGATTTTGGTCATGA
GATTATCAAAAAGGATCTTCACCTAGATCCTTTTAAATTAAAAATGAAGTTTTAAATCAATCTAAAGTAT
ATATGAGTAAACTTGGTCTGACAGTTACCAATGCTTAATCAGTGAGGCACCTATCTCAGCGATCTGTCTA
TTTCGTTCATCCATAGTTGCCTGACTCCCCGTCGTGTAGATAACTACGATACGGGAGGGCTTACCATCTG
GCCCCAGTGCTGCAATGATACCGCGAGACCCACGCTCACCGGCTCCAGATTTATCAGCAATAAACCAGCC
AGCCGGAAGGGCCGAGCGCAGAAGTGGTCCTGCAACTTTATCCGCCTCCATCCAGTCTATTAATTGTTGC
CGGGAAGCTAGAGTAAGTAGTTCGCCAGTTAATAGTTTGCGCAACGTTGTTGCCATTGCTACAGGCATCG
TGGTGTCACGCTCGTCGTTTGGTATGGCTTCATTCAGCTCCGGTTCCCAACGATCAAGGCGAGTTACATG
ATCCCCCATGTTGTGCAAAAAAGCGGTTAGCTCCTTCGGTCCTCCGATCGTTGTCAGAAGTAAGTTGGCC
GCAGTGTTATCACTCATGGTTATGGCAGCACTGCATAATTCTCTTACTGTCATGCCATCCGTAAGATGCT
TTTCTGTGACTGGTGAGTACTCAACCAAGTCATTCTGAGAATAGTGTATGCGGCGACCGAGTTGCTCTTG
CCCGGCGTCAATACGGGATAATACCGCGCCACATAGCAGAACTTTAAAAGTGCTCATCATTGGAAAACGT
TCTTCGGGGCGAAAACTCTCAAGGATCTTACCGCTGTTGAGATCCAGTTCGATGTAACCCACTCGTGCAC
CCAACTGATCTTCAGCATCTTTTACTTTCACCAGCGTTTCTGGGTGAGCAAAAACAGGAAGGCAAAATGC
CGCAAAAAAGGGAATAAGGGCGACACGGAAATGTTGAATACTCATACTCTTCCTTTTTCAATATTATTGA
AGCATTTATCAGGGTTATTGTCTCATGAGCGGATACATATTTGAATGTATTTAGAAAAATAAACAAATAG
GGGTTCCGCGCACATTTCCCCGAAAAGTGCCACCTGACGTCGACGGATCGGGAGATCGATCTCCCGATCC
CCTAGGGTCGACTCTCAGTACAATCTGCTCTGATGCCGC
